Addgene plasmid #215245: GB3472
Purpose: CDS of H3H from N. nambi codon optimized for N.benthamiana. This gene is the second step of the bioluminiscente pathway
Depositing lab: Diego Orzaez. Depositing organization: Instituto de Biologia Molecular y Celular de Plantas. Publication: A quantitative autonomous bioluminescence reporter system with a wide dynamic range for Plant Synthetic Biology. Calvache C, Vazquez-Vilar M, Moreno-Gimenez E, Orzaez D. Plant Biotechnol J. 2024 Jan;22(1):37-47. doi: 10.1111/pbi.14146. Epub 2023 Oct 26. PubMed 37882352.
Backbone
  Vector backbone: pUPD2
  Backbone manufacturer: self-made; derived from the BioBrick assembly plasmid pSB1C3
  Vector type: Synthetic Biology
Growth in bacteria
  Bacterial resistance: Chloramphenicol, 25 μg/mL
  Growth temperature: 37°C
  Growth strain: DH5alpha
  Copy number: High Copy
Gene/Insert
  Gene/Insert name: H3H
  Species: N. nambi
  Mutation: BsaI and BsmBI sites removed
  Cloning method: Restriction Enzyme; 5′ cloning site BsmBI (destroyed during cloning); 3′ cloning site BsmBI (destroyed during cloning)
Terms and licenses: Academic/Nonprofit Terms; Industry Terms: Not Available to Industry
How to cite: GB3472 was a gift from Diego Orzaez (Addgene plasmid # 215245 ; http://n2t.net/addgene:215245 ; RRID:Addgene_215245)
