[The description below was written by a language model from this plasmid's Addgene catalogue record and pLannotate feature annotations shown in this document.]
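Description:
GB3472 is a GoldenBraid-style level 0 part plasmid for plant synthetic biology, built in pUPD2, a self-made domestication vector derived from the BioBrick assembly plasmid pSB1C3. It is a small (about 3.4 kb) bacterial cloning vector with no plant expression capability of its own. It replicates in E. coli at high copy from a ColE1/pUC-type origin and is selected with chloramphenicol through a cat gene driven by its native cat promoter and followed by the lambda t0 terminator. Remnants of the pSB1C3 ancestry are visible in the annotation as BioBrick prefix and suffix sequences flanking the insert position, together with a his operon terminator and another putative bacterial terminator that insulate the cloning region from read-through transcription.

The payload is the coding sequence of H3H from the bioluminescent fungus N. nambi, codon optimized for Nicotiana benthamiana. The record describes this gene as the second step of the bioluminescence pathway. Internal BsaI and BsmBI sites were removed so that the part is compatible with Type IIS assembly, and the insert was introduced through BsmBI sites that were destroyed during cloning. The automated feature table does not annotate the H3H sequence itself; it lies in the unannotated stretch of roughly 1.3 kb between the BioBrick prefix and suffix. No promoter, terminator or tag for plant expression is recorded, consistent with a bare CDS part. The plasmid is intended as a standardized building block to be combined with regulatory parts and the other pathway genes into transcriptional units and multigene constructs, supporting an autonomous bioluminescence reporter system in plants.
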