Features (pLannotate 1.2.2; 8 found; start..end, strand, type, name):
   1312..1331    +  misc_feature   BioBrick suffix: universal suffix for all parts
   1332..1389    +  terminator     his operon terminator: This putative transcriptin terminator from the E. coli his operon has a 2-bp deletion introduced during synthesis. Its efficiency has not been determined.
   1584..2172    -  rep_origin     ori: high-copy-number ColE1/pMB1/pBR322/pUC origin of replication
   2355..2449    -  terminator     lambda t0 terminator: transcription terminator from phage lambda
   2473..3129    -  CDS            cat: CAT_ECOLX - Experimental evidence at protein level: Swiss-Prot protein existence level 1. This enzyme is an effector of chloramphenicol resistance in bacteria. From Escherichia coli. This protein is used as a marker in many commonly used cloning vectors, such as pACYC184.
   3130..3227    -  promoter       cat promoter: promoter of the E. coli cat gene encoding chloramphenicol acetyltransferase
   3313..3356    -  terminator     bacterial terminator: putative bacterial transcription terminator
   3359..5       +  misc_feature   BioBrick prefix (across the origin): BioBrick prefix for parts that do not start with "ATG"
>Addgene plasmid #215245 | GB3472 | addgene full sequence | sequence record 436564 | Addgene NGS Result
TAGAGCGATGAGTGGTCTCGAATGGCATCCTTTGAAAATAGTCTGTCCGTTTTGATCGTCGGGGCTGGCC
TTGGGGGATTAGCAGCCGCAATAGCTCTTAGGAGACAGGGCCATGTAGTAAAGATCTATGATAGTTCCTC
ATTCAAAGCTGAACTGGGTGCTGGCCTTGCTGTACCTCCGAATACGCTTAGAAGCCTTCAACAGTTAGGT
TGTAATACAGAGAATTTGAACGGAGTCGACAATCTCTGCTTCACGGCCATGGGTTACGACGGCTCCGTAG
GTATGATGAATAACATGACAGACTACAGGGAGGCTTATGGCACATCCTGGATTATGGTTCATCGAGTGGA
TTTACATAATGAACTTATGCGTGTCGCACTTGATCCGGGGGGGCTGGGACCACCAGCAACATTACATTTA
AATCACAGAGTGACCTTCTGCGACGTTGACGCATGTACGGTAACTTTTACCAACGGGACGACACAAAGTG
CCGACTTGATCGTAGGGGCTGACGGCATACGAAGCACCATACGTAGATTCGTCTTGGAGGAAGATGTAAC
TGTGCCTGCCAGCGGGATCGTCGGTTTCAGATGGCTGGTGCAAGCCGATGCCTTAGACCCTTACCCTGAG
TTAGATTGGATTGTTAAGAAGCCTCCACTCGGTGCTCGTCTGATCTCTACGCCACAGAATCCACAGTCCG
GCGTGGGGTTGGCTGACCGTCGTACAATTATCATCTACGCTTGTAGGGGTGGCACGATGGTTAATGTGTT
GGCTGTCCACGACGACGAAAGAGATCAGAATACGGCAGATTGGTCAGTGCCGGCTTCCAAAGATGATCTC
TTCCGTGTATTCCATGACTACCACCCAAGATTCAGACGTTTGCTCGAACTTGCTCAAGATATCAATCTCT
GGCAAATGAGGGTAGTTCCCGTGCTTAAAAAATGGGTGAACAAGCGTGTCTGTTTATTAGGAGATGCCGC
CCATGCTTCTCTCCCCACGCTGGGTCAAGGGTTCGGAATGGGACTGGAGGACGCCGTGGCACTCGGCACA
TTGTTACCCAAAGGAACTACGGCTTCACAGATCGAAACGAGACTGGCCGTTTACGAGCAATTACGAAAGG
ATAGGGCTGAGTTCGTAGCAGCAGAATCCTACGAGGAACAGTATGTCCCTGAGATGCGTGGGCTCTATCT
TCGTTCCAAAGAACTCCGAGATCGAGTGATGGGATATGATATTAAAGTGGAGTCAGAAAAGGTTTTGGAG
ACTCTGCTTCGATCCTCTAATTCTGCATGAGCTTTGAGACCACTCATCGCGACTAGTAGCGGCCGCTGCA
GTCCGGCAAAAAAGGGCAAGGTGTCACCACCCTGCCCTTTTTCTTTAAAACCGAAAAGATTACTTCGCGT
TATGCAGGCTTCCTCGCTCACTGACTCGCTGCGCTCGGTCGTTCGGCTGCGGCGAGCGGTATCAGCTCAC
TCAAAGGCGGTAATACGGTTATCCACAGAATCAGGGGATAACGCAGGAAAGAACATGTGAGCAAAAGGCC
AGCAAAAGGCCAGGAACCGTAAAAAGGCCGCGTTGCTGGCGTTTTTCCACAGGCTCCGCCCCCCTGACGA
GCATCACAAAAATCGACGCTCAAGTCAGAGGTGGCGAAACCCGACAGGACTATAAAGATACCAGGCGTTT
CCCCCTGGAAGCTCCCTCGTGCGCTCTCCTGTTCCGACCCTGCCGCTTACCGGATACCTGTCCGCCTTTC
TCCCTTCGGGAAGCGTGGCGCTTTCTCATAGCTCACGCTGTAGGTATCTCAGTTCGGTGTAGGTCGTTCG
CTCCAAGCTGGGCTGTGTGCACGAACCCCCCGTTCAGCCCGACCGCTGCGCCTTATCCGGTAACTATCGT
CTTGAGTCCAACCCGGTAAGACACGACTTATCGCCACTGGCAGCAGCCACTGGTAACAGGATTAGCAGAG
CGAGGTATGTAGGCGGTGCTACAGAGTTCTTGAAGTGGTGGCCTAACTACGGCTACACTAGAAGAACAGT
ATTTGGTATCTGCGCTCTGCTGAAGCCAGTTACCTTCGGAAAAAGAGTTGGTAGCTCTTGATCCGGCAAA
CAAACCACCGCTGGTAGCGGTGGTTTTTTTGTTTGCAAGCAGCAGATTACGCGCAGAAAAAAAGGATCTC
AAGAAGATCCTTTGATCTTTTCTACGGGGTCTGACGCTCAGTGGAACGAAAACTCACGTTAAGGGATTTT
GGTCATGAGATTATCAAAAAGGATCTTCACCTAGATCCTTTTAAATTAAAAATGAAGTTTTAAATCAATC
TAAAGTATATATGAGTAAACTTGGTCTGACAGCTCGAGGCTTGGATTCTCACCAATAAAAAACGCCCGGC
GGCAACCGAGCGTTCTGAACAAATCCAGATGGAGTTCTGAGGTCATTACTGGATCTATCAACAGGAGTCC
AAGCGAGCTCGATATCAAATTACGCCCCGCCCTGCCACTCGTCGCAGTACTGTTGTAATTCATTAAGCAT
TCTGCCGACATGGAAGCCATCACAAACGGCATGATGAACCTGAATCGCCAGCGGCATCAGCACCTTGTCG
CCTTGCGTATAATATTTGCCCATGGTGAAAACGGGGGCGAAGAAGTTGTCCATATTGGCCACGTTTAAAT
CAAAACTGGTGAAACTCACCCAGGGATTGGCTGATACGAAAAACATATTCTCAATAAACCCTTTAGGGAA
ATAGGCCAGGTTTTCACCGTAACACGCCACATCTTGCGAATATATGTGTAGAAACTGCCGGAAATCGTCG
TGGTATTCACTCCAGAGTGATGAAAACGTTTCAGTTTGCTCATGGAAAACGGTGTAACAAGGGTGAACAC
TATCCCATATCACCAGCTCACCGTCTTTCATTGCCATACGAAATTCCGGATGAGCATTCATCAGGCGGGC
AAGAATGTGAATAAAGGCCGGATAAAACTTGTGCTTATTTTTCTTTACGGTCTTTAAAAAGGCCGTAATA
TCCAGCTGAACGGTCTGGTTATAGGTACATTGAGCAACTGACTGAAATGCCTCAAAATGTTCTTTACGAT
GCCATTGGGATATATCAACGGTGGTATATCCAGTGATTTTTTTCTCCATTTTAGCTTCCTTAGCTCCTGA
AAATCTCGATAACTCAAAAAATACGCCCGGTAGTGATCTTATTTCATTATGGTGAAAGTTGGAACCTCTT
ACGTGCCCGATCAACTCGAGTGCCACCTGACGTCTAAGAAACCATTATTATCATGACATTAACCTATAAA
AATAGGCGTATCACGAGGCAGAATTTCAGATAAAAAAAATCCTTAGCTTTCGCTAAGGATGATTTCTGGA
ATTCGCGGCCGCTTC
